Addgene plasmid #76693: MAP3K19 gRNA (BRDN0001146020)
Purpose: 3rd generation lentiviral gRNA plasmid targeting human MAP3K19
Depositing lab: John Doench & David Root. Depositing organization: Broad Institute. Publication: Optimized sgRNA design to maximize activity and minimize off-target effects of CRISPR-Cas9. Doench JG, Fusi N, Sullender M, Hegde M, Vaimberg EW, Donovan KF, Smith I, Tothova Z, Wilen C, Orchard R, Virgin HW, Listgarten J, Root DE. Nat Biotechnol. 2016 Jan 18. doi: 10.1038/nbt.3437. PubMed 26780180.
Backbone
  Vector backbone: lentiGuide-Puro
  Backbone manufacturer: Zhang Lab (Addgene plasmid # 52963)
  Vector type: Mammalian Expression, Lentiviral, CRISPR
  Selectable markers: Puromycin
Growth in bacteria
  Bacterial resistance: Ampicillin, 100 μg/mL
  Growth temperature: 37°C
  Growth strain: DH5alpha
  Copy number: High Copy
Gene/Insert
  Gene/Insert name: MAP3K19 (alt names: MAP3K19; NM_001018044.2)
  gRNA/shRNA sequence: GTAAGGACACCAGATCGCGT
  Species: H. sapiens (human)
  Entrez Gene: YSK4 (a.k.a. RCK, FLJ23074)
  Promoter: hU6
  Cloning method: Unknown
  Sequencing primers: 5′ U6-F; 3′ pS2-R
Terms and licenses: Academic/Nonprofit Terms; Industry Terms: Not Available to Industry
Depositor comments: The gRNA was designed to target the following Genbank reference sequence(s): NM_001018044.2,NM_025052.4. Note that this plasmid does NOT contain Cas9. It should be used in conjunction with lentiCas9-Blast (Addgene #52962) or otherwise with cell lines already expressing Cas9. Browse the full kinome gRNA library at http://www.addgene.org/pooled-library/broadgpp-human-kinome/ or visit http://www.broadinstitute.org/rnai/public/ for detailed protocols and information.
How to cite: MAP3K19 gRNA (BRDN0001146020) was a gift from John Doench & David Root (Addgene plasmid # 76693 ; http://n2t.net/addgene:76693 ; RRID:Addgene_76693)
