[The description below was written by a language model from this plasmid's Addgene catalogue record and pLannotate feature annotations shown in this document.]
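Description:
MAP3K19 gRNA (BRDN0001146020) is a third-generation lentiviral guide RNA plasmid built on the lentiGuide-Puro backbone, designed to direct Streptococcus pyogenes Cas9 to the human MAP3K19 gene (also known as YSK4 or RCK). It is propagated in E. coli through a high-copy ColE1/pUC-type origin with ampicillin selection from the bla gene. The backbone also carries an f1 origin, an SV40 origin and poly(A) signal, and remnants of lac and phage promoter elements typical of the parental cloning vector.

The lentiviral transfer cassette is driven by an RSV promoter fused to a truncated HIV-1 5' LTR, which makes genomic RNA production Tat-independent. It is followed by the Ψ packaging signal with a partial gag sequence, the Rev response element for nuclear export, and a cPPT/CTS element. It ends in a U3-deleted, self-inactivating 3' LTR.

Within this cassette, a human U6 RNA polymerase III promoter transcribes the MAP3K19-specific spacer joined to the SpCas9 gRNA scaffold. Downstream, the EF-1α core promoter with intron A drives puromycin N-acetyltransferase, followed by a WPRE to enhance transcript expression, which allows puromycin selection of transduced mammalian cells.

The plasmid does not encode Cas9, so it has to be paired with a separate Cas9 vector or used in cells that already express the nuclease. According to the record, the guide was designed against two MAP3K19 reference transcripts and belongs to a human kinome gRNA collection. It is suited to gene knockout studies delivered by lentiviral transduction.
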