Features (pLannotate 1.2.2; 29 found; start..end, strand, type, name):
     14..80      +  CDS            small t antigen (fragment): SV40 (simian virus 40) small t antigen
    106..317     +  promoter       EF-1α core promoter: core promoter for human elongation factor EF-1α
    318..1256    +  intron         EF-1α intron A: intron upstream of the start codon of human EF-1α
   1278..1877    +  CDS            PuroR (fragment): puromycin N-acetyltransferase; pac from Streptomyces; confers resistance to puromycin
   1893..2481    +  misc_feature   WPRE: woodchuck hepatitis virus posttranscriptional regulatory element
   2532..2551    +  misc_feature   cPPT/CTS (fragment): central polypurine tract and central termination sequence of HIV-1
   2553..2786    +  LTR            3' LTR (ΔU3): self-inactivating 3' long terminal repeat (LTR) from HIV-1
   2864..2985    +  polyA_signal   SV40 poly(A) signal: SV40 polyadenylation signal
   3025..3160    +  rep_origin     SV40 ori: SV40 origin of replication
   3181..3199    -  promoter       T7 promoter: promoter for bacteriophage T7 RNA polymerase
   3207..3362    +  CDS            lacZα (fragment): LacZα fragment of β-galactosidase; lacZ fragment
   3367..3795    +  rep_origin     f1 ori (sequence partly withheld): f1 bacteriophage origin of replication; arrow indicates direction of (+) strand synthesis
   3848..3952    +  promoter       AmpR promoter: bla
   3953..4813    +  CDS            AmpR: β-lactamase; bla; confers resistance to ampicillin, carbenicillin, and related antibiotics
   4984..5572    +  rep_origin     ori: high-copy-number ColE1/pMB1/pBR322/pUC origin of replication
   5755..5847    +  CDS            lacI (fragment): lac repressor; lacI; The lac repressor binds to the lac operator to inhibit transcription in E. coli. This inhibition can be relieved by adding lactose or isopropyl-β-D-thiogalactopyranoside (IPTG).
   5860..5881    +  protein_bind   CAP binding site: CAP binding activates transcription in the presence of cAMP. E. coli catabolite activator protein
   5896..5926    +  promoter       lac promoter: promoter for the E. coli lac operon
   5934..5950    +  protein_bind   lac operator: The lac repressor binds to the lac operator to inhibit transcription in E. coli. This inhibition can be relieved by adding lactose or isopropyl-β-D-thiogalactopyranoside (IPTG). lac repressor encoded by lacI
   5995..6013    +  promoter       T3 promoter: promoter for bacteriophage T3 RNA polymerase
   6041..6267    +  promoter       RSV promoter: Rous sarcoma virus enhancer/promoter
   6268..6448    +  LTR            5' LTR (truncated): truncated 5' long terminal repeat (LTR) from HIV-1
   6495..6620    +  misc_feature   HIV-1 Ψ: packaging signal of human immunodeficiency virus type 1
   6604..6967    +  CDS            HIV-1 gag (fragment): gag protein from human immunodeficiency virus 1; gag
   7113..7346    +  misc_feature   RRE: The Rev response element (RRE) of HIV-1 allows for Rev-dependent mRNA export from the nucleus to the cytoplasm.
   7723..7749    +  CDS            Rev (fragment): human immunodeficiency virus 1 (HIV-1) Rev protein; rev; enhances nuclear export of unspliced and incompletely spliced viral mRNAs
   7753..7993    +  promoter       U6 promoter: RNA polymerase III promoter for human U6 snRNA
   8023..8098    +  misc_RNA       gRNA scaffold: guide RNA scaffold for the Streptococcus pyogenes CRISPR/Cas9 system
   8154..8271    +  misc_feature   cPPT/CTS: central polypurine tract and central termination sequence of HIV-1
>Addgene plasmid #76693 | MAP3K19 gRNA (BRDN0001146020) | addgene full sequence | sequence record 186320 | Addgene Assembled Sequence
CCCGGGTGCAAAGATGGATAAAGTTTTAAACAGAGAGGAATCTTTGCAGCTAATGGACCTTCTAGGTCTT
GAAAGGAGTGGGAATTGGCTCCGGTGCCCGTCAGTGGGCAGAGCGCACATCGCCCACAGTCCCCGAGAAG
TTGGGGGGAGGGGTCGGCAATTGATCCGGTGCCTAGAGAAGGTGGCGCGGGGTAAACTGGGAAAGTGATG
TCGTGTACTGGCTCCGCCTTTTTCCCGAGGGTGGGGGAGAACCGTATATAAGTGCAGTAGTCGCCGTGAA
CGTTCTTTTTCGCAACGGGTTTGCCGCCAGAACACAGGTAAGTGCCGTGTGTGGTTCCCGCGGGCCTGGC
CTCTTTACGGGTTATGGCCCTTGCGTGCCTTGAATTACTTCCACCTGGCTGCAGTACGTGATTCTTGATC
CCGAGCTTCGGGTTGGAAGTGGGTGGGAGAGTTCGAGGCCTTGCGCTTAAGGAGCCCCTTCGCCTCGTGC
TTGAGTTGAGGCCTGGCCTGGGCGCTGGGGCCGCCGCGTGCGAATCTGGTGGCACCTTCGCGCCTGTCTC
GCTGCTTTCGATAAGTCTCTAGCCATTTAAAATTTTTGATGACCTGCTGCGACGCTTTTTTTCTGGCAAG
ATAGTCTTGTAAATGCGGGCCAAGATCTGCACACTGGTATTTCGGTTTTTGGGGCCGCGGGCGGCGACGG
GGCCCGTGCGTCCCAGCGCACATGTTCGGCGAGGCGGGGCCTGCGAGCGCGGCCACCGAGAATCGGACGG
GGGTAGTCTCAAGCTGGCCGGCCTGCTCTGGTGCCTGGCCTCGCGCCGCCGTGTATCGCCCCGCCCTGGG
CGGCAAGGCTGGCCCGGTCGGCACCAGTTGCGTGAGCGGAAAGATGGCCGCTTCCCGGCCCTGCTGCAGG
GAGCTCAAAATGGAGGACGCGGCGCTCGGGAGAGCGGGCGGGTGAGTCACCCACACAAAGGAAAAGGGCC
TTTCCGTCCTCAGCCGTCGCTTCATGTGACTCCACGGAGTACCGGGCGCCGTCCAGGCACCTCGATTAGT
TCTCGAGCTTTTGGAGTACGTCGTCTTTAGGTTGGGGGGAGGGGTTTTATGCGATGGAGTTTCCCCACAC
TGAGTGGGTGGAGACTGAAGTTAGGCCAGCTTGGCACTTGATGTAATTCTCCTTGGAATTTGCCCTTTTT
GAGTTTGGATCTTGGTTCATTCTCAAGCCTCAGACAGTGGTTCAAAGTTTTTTTCTTCCATTTCAGGTGT
CGTGACGTACGGCCACCATGACCGAGTACAAGCCCACGGTGCGCCTCGCCACCCGCGACGACGTCCCCAG
GGCCGTACGCACCCTCGCCGCCGCGTTCGCCGACTACCCCGCCACGCGCCACACCGTCGATCCGGACCGC
CACATCGAGCGGGTCACCGAGCTGCAAGAACTCTTCCTCACGCGCGTCGGGCTCGACATCGGCAAGGTGT
GGGTCGCGGACGACGGCGCCGCCGTGGCGGTCTGGACCACGCCGGAGAGCGTCGAAGCGGGGGCGGTGTT
CGCCGAGATCGGCCCGCGCATGGCCGAGTTGAGCGGTTCCCGGCTGGCCGCGCAGCAACAGATGGAAGGC
CTCCTGGCGCCGCACCGGCCCAAGGAGCCCGCGTGGTTCCTGGCCACCGTCGGAGTCTCGCCCGACCACC
AGGGCAAGGGTCTGGGCAGCGCCGTCGTGCTCCCCGGAGTGGAGGCGGCCGAGCGCGCCGGGGTGCCCGC
CTTCCTGGAGACCTCCGCGCCCCGCAACCTCCCCTTCTACGAGCGGCTCGGCTTCACCGTCACCGCCGAC
GTCGAGGTGCCCGAAGGACCGCGCACCTGGTGCATGACCCGCAAGCCCGGTGCCTGAACGCGTTAAGTCG
ACAATCAACCTCTGGATTACAAAATTTGTGAAAGATTGACTGGTATTCTTAACTATGTTGCTCCTTTTAC
GCTATGTGGATACGCTGCTTTAATGCCTTTGTATCATGCTATTGCTTCCCGTATGGCTTTCATTTTCTCC
TCCTTGTATAAATCCTGGTTGCTGTCTCTTTATGAGGAGTTGTGGCCCGTTGTCAGGCAACGTGGCGTGG
TGTGCACTGTGTTTGCTGACGCAACCCCCACTGGTTGGGGCATTGCCACCACCTGTCAGCTCCTTTCCGG
GACTTTCGCTTTCCCCCTCCCTATTGCCACGGCGGAACTCATCGCCGCCTGCCTTGCCCGCTGCTGGACA
GGGGCTCGGCTGTTGGGCACTGACAATTCCGTGGTGTTGTCGGGGAAATCATCGTCCTTTCCTTGGCTGC
TCGCCTGTGTTGCCACCTGGATTCTGCGCGGGACGTCCTTCTGCTACGTCCCTTCGGCCCTCAATCCAGC
GGACCTTCCTTCCCGCGGCCTGCTGCCGGCTCTGCGGCCTCTTCCGCGTCTTCGCCTTCGCCCTCAGACG
AGTCGGATCTCCCTTTGGGCCGCCTCCCCGCGTCGACTTTAAGACCAATGACTTACAAGGCAGCTGTAGA
TCTTAGCCACTTTTTAAAAGAAAAGGGGGGACTGGAAGGGCTAATTCACTCCCAACGAAGACAAGATCTG
CTTTTTGCTTGTACTGGGTCTCTCTGGTTAGACCAGATCTGAGCCTGGGAGCTCTCTGGCTAACTAGGGA
ACCCACTGCTTAAGCCTCAATAAAGCTTGCCTTGAGTGCTTCAAGTAGTGTGTGCCCGTCTGTTGTGTGA
CTCTGGTAACTAGAGATCCCTCAGACCCTTTTAGTCAGTGTGGAAAATCTCTAGCAGTACGTATAGTAGT
TCATGTCATCTTATTATTCAGTATTTATAACTTGCAAAGAAATGAATATCAGAGAGTGAGAGGAACTTGT
TTATTGCAGCTTATAATGGTTACAAATAAAGCAATAGCATCACAAATTTCACAAATAAAGCATTTTTTTC
ACTGCATTCTAGTTGTGGTTTGTCCAAACTCATCAATGTATCTTATCATGTCTGGCTCTAGCTATCCCGC
CCCTAACTCCGCCCATCCCGCCCCTAACTCCGCCCAGTTCCGCCCATTCTCCGCCCCATGGCTGACTAAT
TTTTTTTATTTATGCAGAGGCCGAGGCCGCCTCGGCCTCTGAGCTATTCCAGAAGTAGTGAGGAGGCTTT
TTTGGAGGCCTAGGGACGTACCCAATTCGCCCTATAGTGAGTCGTATTACGCGCGCTCACTGGCCGTCGT
TTTACAACGTCGTGACTGGGAAAACCCTGGCGTTACCCAACTTAATCGCCTTGCAGCACATCCCCCTTTC
GCCAGCTGGCGTAATAGCGAAGAGGCCCGCACCGATCGCCCTTCCCAACAGTTGCGCAGCCTGAATGGCG
AATGGG
[124 nt withheld, positions 3367-3490]
C
[91 nt withheld, positions 3492-3582]
A
[49 nt withheld, positions 3584-3632]
CCTTTGACGTTGGAGTCCACGTTCTTT
[37 nt withheld, positions 3660-3696]
ACCCTATCTCGGTCTATTCTTTTGATTTATAAGGGATTTTGCCGATTTCGGCCTATTGGTTAAAAAATGA
GCTGATTTAACAAAAATTTAACGCGAATTTTAACAAAATATTAACGCTTACAATTTAGGTGGCACTTTTC
GGGGAAATGTGCGCGGAACCCCTATTTGTTTATTTTTCTAAATACATTCAAATATGTATCCGCTCATGAG
ACAATAACCCTGATAAATGCTTCAATAATATTGAAAAAGGAAGAGTATGAGTATTCAACATTTCCGTGTC
GCCCTTATTCCCTTTTTTGCGGCATTTTGCCTTCCTGTTTTTGCTCACCCAGAAACGCTGGTGAAAGTAA
AAGATGCTGAAGATCAGTTGGGTGCACGAGTGGGTTACATCGAACTGGATCTCAACAGCGGTAAGATCCT
TGAGAGTTTTCGCCCCGAAGAACGTTTTCCAATGATGAGCACTTTTAAAGTTCTGCTATGTGGCGCGGTA
TTATCCCGTATTGACGCCGGGCAAGAGCAACTCGGTCGCCGCATACACTATTCTCAGAATGACTTGGTTG
AGTACTCACCAGTCACAGAAAAGCATCTTACGGATGGCATGACAGTAAGAGAATTATGCAGTGCTGCCAT
AACCATGAGTGATAACACTGCGGCCAACTTACTTCTGACAACGATCGGAGGACCGAAGGAGCTAACCGCT
TTTTTGCACAACATGGGGGATCATGTAACTCGCCTTGATCGTTGGGAACCGGAGCTGAATGAAGCCATAC
CAAACGACGAGCGTGACACCACGATGCCTGTAGCAATGGCAACAACGTTGCGCAAACTATTAACTGGCGA
ACTACTTACTCTAGCTTCCCGGCAACAATTAATAGACTGGATGGAGGCGGATAAAGTTGCAGGACCACTT
CTGCGCTCGGCCCTTCCGGCTGGCTGGTTTATTGCTGATAAATCTGGAGCCGGTGAGCGTGGGTCTCGCG
GTATCATTGCAGCACTGGGGCCAGATGGTAAGCCCTCCCGTATCGTAGTTATCTACACGACGGGGAGTCA
GGCAACTATGGATGAACGAAATAGACAGATCGCTGAGATAGGTGCCTCACTGATTAAGCATTGGTAACTG
TCAGACCAAGTTTACTCATATATACTTTAGATTGATTTAAAACTTCATTTTTAATTTAAAAGGATCTAGG
TGAAGATCCTTTTTGATAATCTCATGACCAAAATCCCTTAACGTGAGTTTTCGTTCCACTGAGCGTCAGA
CCCCGTAGAAAAGATCAAAGGATCTTCTTGAGATCCTTTTTTTCTGCGCGTAATCTGCTGCTTGCAAACA
AAAAAACCACCGCTACCAGCGGTGGTTTGTTTGCCGGATCAAGAGCTACCAACTCTTTTTCCGAAGGTAA
CTGGCTTCAGCAGAGCGCAGATACCAAATACTGTTCTTCTAGTGTAGCCGTAGTTAGGCCACCACTTCAA
GAACTCTGTAGCACCGCCTACATACCTCGCTCTGCTAATCCTGTTACCAGTGGCTGCTGCCAGTGGCGAT
AAGTCGTGTCTTACCGGGTTGGACTCAAGACGATAGTTACCGGATAAGGCGCAGCGGTCGGGCTGAACGG
GGGGTTCGTGCACACAGCCCAGCTTGGAGCGAACGACCTACACCGAACTGAGATACCTACAGCGTGAGCT
ATGAGAAAGCGCCACGCTTCCCGAAGGGAGAAAGGCGGACAGGTATCCGGTAAGCGGCAGGGTCGGAACA
GGAGAGCGCACGAGGGAGCTTCCAGGGGGAAACGCCTGGTATCTTTATAGTCCTGTCGGGTTTCGCCACC
TCTGACTTGAGCGTCGATTTTTGTGATGCTCGTCAGGGGGGCGGAGCCTATGGAAAAACGCCAGCAACGC
GGCCTTTTTACGGTTCCTGGCCTTTTGCTGGCCTTTTGCTCACATGTTCTTTCCTGCGTTATCCCCTGAT
TCTGTGGATAACCGTATTACCGCCTTTGAGTGAGCTGATACCGCTCGCCGCAGCCGAACGACCGAGCGCA
GCGAGTCAGTGAGCGAGGAAGCGGAAGAGCGCCCAATACGCAAACCGCCTCTCCCCGCGCGTTGGCCGAT
TCATTAATGCAGCTGGCACGACAGGTTTCCCGACTGGAAAGCGGGCAGTGAGCGCAACGCAATTAATGTG
AGTTAGCTCACTCATTAGGCACCCCAGGCTTTACACTTTATGCTTCCGGCTCGTATGTTGTGTGGAATTG
TGAGCGGATAACAATTTCACACAGGAAACAGCTATGACCATGATTACGCCAAGCGCGCAATTAACCCTCA
CTAAAGGGAACAAAAGCTGGAGCTGCAAGCTTAATGTAGTCTTATGCAATACTCTTGTAGTCTTGCAACA
TGGTAACGATGAGTTAGCAACATGCCTTACAAGGAGAGAAAAAGCACCGTGCATGCCGATTGGTGGAAGT
AAGGTGGTACGATCGTGCCTTATTAGGAAGGCAACAGACGGGTCTGACATGGATTGGACGAACCACTGAA
TTGCCGCATTGCAGAGATATTGTATTTAAGTGCCTAGCTCGATACATAAACGGGTCTCTCTGGTTAGACC
AGATCTGAGCCTGGGAGCTCTCTGGCTAACTAGGGAACCCACTGCTTAAGCCTCAATAAAGCTTGCCTTG
AGTGCTTCAAGTAGTGTGTGCCCGTCTGTTGTGTGACTCTGGTAACTAGAGATCCCTCAGACCCTTTTAG
TCAGTGTGGAAAATCTCTAGCAGTGGCGCCCGAACAGGGACTTGAAAGCGAAAGGGAAACCAGAGGAGCT
CTCTCGACGCAGGACTCGGCTTGCTGAAGCGCGCACGGCAAGAGGCGAGGGGCGGCGACTGGTGAGTACG
CCAAAAATTTTGACTAGCGGAGGCTAGAAGGAGAGAGATGGGTGCGAGAGCGTCAGTATTAAGCGGGGGA
GAATTAGATCGCGATGGGAAAAAATTCGGTTAAGGCCAGGGGGAAAGAAAAAATATAAATTAAAACATAT
AGTATGGGCAAGCAGGGAGCTAGAACGATTCGCAGTTAATCCTGGCCTGTTAGAAACATCAGAAGGCTGT
AGACAAATACTGGGACAGCTACAACCATCCCTTCAGACAGGATCAGAAGAACTTAGATCATTATATAATA
CAGTAGCAACCCTCTATTGTGTGCATCAAAGGATAGAGATAAAAGACACCAAGGAAGCTTTAGACAAGAT
AGAGGAAGAGCAAAACAAAAGTAAGACCACCGCACAGCAAGCGGCCGCTGATCTTCAGACCTGGAGGAGG
AGATATGAGGGACAATTGGAGAAGTGAATTATATAAATATAAAGTAGTAAAAATTGAACCATTAGGAGTA
GCACCCACCAAGGCAAAGAGAAGAGTGGTGCAGAGAGAAAAAAGAGCAGTGGGAATAGGAGCTTTGTTCC
TTGGGTTCTTGGGAGCAGCAGGAAGCACTATGGGCGCAGCGTCAATGACGCTGACGGTACAGGCCAGACA
ATTATTGTCTGGTATAGTGCAGCAGCAGAACAATTTGCTGAGGGCTATTGAGGCGCAACAGCATCTGTTG
CAACTCACAGTCTGGGGCATCAAGCAGCTCCAGGCAAGAATCCTGGCTGTGGAAAGATACCTAAAGGATC
AACAGCTCCTGGGGATTTGGGGTTGCTCTGGAAAACTCATTTGCACCACTGCTGTGCCTTGGAATGCTAG
TTGGAGTAATAAATCTCTGGAACAGATTTGGAATCACACGACCTGGATGGAGTGGGACAGAGAAATTAAC
AATTACACAAGCTTAATACACTCCTTAATTGAAGAATCGCAAAACCAGCAAGAAAAGAATGAACAAGAAT
TATTGGAATTAGATAAATGGGCAAGTTTGTGGAATTGGTTTAACATAACAAATTGGCTGTGGTATATAAA
ATTATTCATAATGATAGTAGGAGGCTTGGTAGGTTTAAGAATAGTTTTTGCTGTACTTTCTATAGTGAAT
AGAGTTAGGCAGGGATATTCACCATTATCGTTTCAGACCCACCTCCCAACCCCGAGGGGACCCAGAGAGG
GCCTATTTCCCATGATTCCTTCATATTTGCATATACGATACAAGGCTGTTAGAGAGATAATTAGAATTAA
TTTGACTGTAAACACAAAGATATTAGTACAAAATACGTGACGTAGAAAGTAATAATTTCTTGGGTAGTTT
GCAGTTTTAAAATTATGTTTTAAAATGGACTATCATATGCTTACCGTAACTTGAAAGTATTTCGATTTCT
TGGCTTTATATATCTTGTGGAAAGGACGAAACACCGGTAAGGACACCAGATCGCGTGTTTTAGAGCTAGA
AATAGCAAGTTAAAATAAGGCTAGTCCGTTATCAACTTGAAAAAGTGGCACCGAGTCGGTGCTTTTTTAA
GCTTGGCGTAACTAGATCTTGAGACAAATGGCAGTATTCATCCACAATTTTAAAAGAAAAGGGGGGATTG
GGGGGTACAGTGCAGGGGAAAGAATAGTAGACATAATAGCAACAGACATACAAACTAAAGAATTACAAAA
ACAAATTACAAAAATTCAAAATTTTCGGGTTTATTACAGGGACAGCAGAGATCCACTTTGGCGCCGGCTC
GAGGGGG
