>Addgene plasmid #76693 | MAP3K19 gRNA (BRDN0001146020) | depositor partial sequence | sequence record 144153 | Target Sequence
GTAAGGACACCAGATCGCGT
