>Addgene plasmid #76693 | MAP3K19 gRNA (BRDN0001146020) | addgene partial sequence | sequence record 186319 | hU6-F
GTAGAAAGTAATAATTTCTTGGGTAGTTTGCAGTTTTAAAATTATGTTTTAAAATGGACTATCATATGCT
TACCGTAACTTGAAAGTATTTCGATTTCTTGGCTTTATATATCTTGTGGAAAGGACGAAACACCGGTAAG
GACACCAGATCGCGTGTTTTAGAGCTAGAAATAGCAAGTTAAAATAAGGCTAGTCCGTTATCAACTTGAA
AAAGTGGCACCGAGTCGGTGCTTTTTTAAGCTTGGCGTAACTAGATCTTGAGACAAATGGCAGTATTCAT
CCACAATTTTAAAAGAAAAGGGGGGATTGGGGGGTACAGTGCAGGGGAAAGAATAGTAGACATAATAGCA
ACAGACATACAAACTAAAGAATTACAAAAACAAATTACAAAAATTCAAAATTTTCGGGTTTATTACAGGG
ACAGCAGAGATCCACTTTGGCGCCGGCTCGAGGGGGCCCGGGTGCAAAGATGGATAAAGTTTTAAACAGA
GAGGAATCTTTGCAGCTAATGGACCTTCTAGGTCTTGAAAGGAGTGGGAATTGGCTCCGGTGCCCGTCAG
TGGGCAGAGC
